Addgene plasmid #242131: pcDNA-DEST47-SIRT1
Purpose: Expression in mammalian cells
Depositing lab: J. Carl Barrett & Izumi Horikawa. Publication: Evolutionarily conserved and nonconserved cellular localizations and functions of human SIRT proteins. Michishita E, Park JY, Burneskis JM, Barrett JC, Horikawa I. Mol Biol Cell. 2005 Oct;16(10):4623-35. doi: 10.1091/mbc.e05-01-0033. Epub 2005 Aug 3. PubMed 16079181.
Backbone
  Vector backbone: pcDNA-DEST47
  Backbone manufacturer: Invitrogen
  Backbone size w/o insert (bp): 7780
  Vector type: Mammalian Expression
Growth in bacteria
  Bacterial resistance: Ampicillin, 100 μg/mL
  Growth temperature: 37°C
  Growth strain: DH5alpha
  Copy number: High Copy
Gene/Insert
  Gene/Insert name: SIRT1
  Species: H. sapiens (human)
  Insert size (bp): 2241
  Entrez Gene: SIRT1 (a.k.a. SIR2, SIR2L1, SIR2alpha)
  Promoter: CMV
  Tag / fusion protein: Cycle 3 GFP (C terminal on insert)
  Cloning method: Gateway Cloning
Terms and licenses: Academic/Nonprofit Terms; Industry Terms: Not Available to Industry
How to cite: pcDNA-DEST47-SIRT1 was a gift from J. Carl Barrett & Izumi Horikawa (Addgene plasmid # 242131 ; http://n2t.net/addgene:242131 ; RRID:Addgene_242131)
