[The description below was written by a language model from this plasmid's Addgene catalogue record and pLannotate feature annotations shown in this document.]
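Description:
pcDNA-DEST47-SIRT1 is a mammalian expression plasmid built on the Invitrogen pcDNA-DEST47 Gateway destination backbone, carrying the human SIRT1 coding sequence fused at its C terminus to Cycle 3 GFP. The sequenced record is about 8.4 kb. In bacteria it is maintained through a high-copy ColE1/pUC-type origin and selected with ampicillin via the β-lactamase gene and its native promoter. An f1 origin is also present, which in principle allows single-stranded DNA production. For mammalian cells, a separate cassette places the neomycin phosphotransferase gene under the SV40 early promoter with an SV40 polyadenylation signal, a configuration that normally permits G418 selection of stable transfectants.

The expression unit is driven by the CMV immediate-early enhancer and promoter, followed by a T7 promoter that can serve for in vitro transcription or as a sequencing priming site. The 2,241 bp SIRT1 open reading frame sits between attB1 and attB2 sites, the scars left by Gateway recombination. It is followed after attB2 by the mammalian codon-optimised Cycle 3 GFP coding sequence, and the transcript ends at the bovine growth hormone polyadenylation signal. This arrangement is consistent with a SIRT1–GFP fusion joined by a short attB2-encoded linker.

Several small annotations (a truncated HIV-1 LTR fragment, a ble fragment, a lacI fragment and lac promoter/operator remnants) are short partial matches, most likely backbone remnants or annotation artefacts rather than functional parts. The stated purpose is expression in mammalian cells. The fluorescent tag and the associated study on the cellular localisation and functions of human SIRT proteins suggest use in visualising where SIRT1 resides in cells.
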