Features (pLannotate 1.2.2; 23 found; start..end, strand, type, name):
     28..80      -  misc_feature   bom (fragment): basis of mobility region from pBR322
    235..614     +  enhancer       CMV enhancer: human cytomegalovirus immediate early enhancer
    615..818     +  promoter       CMV promoter: human cytomegalovirus (CMV) immediate early promoter
    814..847     +  LTR            5' LTR (truncated) (fragment): truncated 5' long terminal repeat (LTR) from HIV-1
    863..881     +  promoter       T7 promoter: promoter for bacteriophage T7 RNA polymerase
    914..938     +  protein_bind   attB1: mutant version of attB; recombination site for the Gateway® BP reaction BP Clonase™
    959..3199    +  CDS            SIRT1: SIR1_HUMAN - Also known as SIR2L1. Experimental evidence at protein level: Swiss-Prot protein existence level 1. [SirtT1 75 kDa fragment]: Catalytically inactive 75SirT1 may be involved in regulation of apoptosis. May be involved in protecting chondrocytes from apoptotic death by associating with cytochrome C and interfering with apoptosome assembly. From Homo sapiens (Human).
   3219..3243    -  protein_bind   attB2: mutant version of attB; recombination site for the Gateway® BP reaction BP Clonase™
   3254..3973    +  CDS            Cycle 3 GFP: Cycle 3 GFP (Crameri et al., 1996) mammalian codon-optimized
   4001..4225    +  polyA_signal   bGH poly(A) signal: bovine growth hormone polyadenylation signal
   4229..4250    +  promoter       SV40 promoter (fragment): SV40 enhancer and early promoter
   4271..4699    +  rep_origin     f1 ori (sequence partly withheld): f1 bacteriophage origin of replication; arrow indicates direction of (+) strand synthesis
   4713..5042    +  promoter       SV40 promoter: SV40 enhancer and early promoter
   5109..5900    +  CDS            neo: KKA2_KLEPN - Also known as kan, nptII. Experimental evidence at protein level: Swiss-Prot protein existence level 1. Resistance to kanamycin, neomycin, paromomycin, ribostamycin, butirosin and gentamicin B. From Klebsiella pneumoniae.
   5926..6084    +  CDS            ble (fragment): BLE_KLEPN - Experimental evidence at protein level: Swiss-Prot protein existence level 1. Binding protein with a strong affinity to the bleomycin family of antibiotics. Binds to CL990; an antimitotic-antibiotic compound. From Klebsiella pneumoniae.
   6079..6200    +  polyA_signal   SV40 poly(A) signal: SV40 polyadenylation signal
   6273..6289    -  protein_bind   lac operator: The lac repressor binds to the lac operator to inhibit transcription in E. coli. This inhibition can be relieved by adding lactose or isopropyl-β-D-thiogalactopyranoside (IPTG). lac repressor encoded by lacI
   6297..6327    -  promoter       lac promoter: promoter for the E. coli lac operon
   6342..6363    -  protein_bind   CAP binding site: CAP binding activates transcription in the presence of cAMP. E. coli catabolite activator protein
   6376..6468    -  CDS            lacI (fragment): lac repressor; lacI; The lac repressor binds to the lac operator to inhibit transcription in E. coli. This inhibition can be relieved by adding lactose or isopropyl-β-D-thiogalactopyranoside (IPTG).
   6651..7239    -  rep_origin     ori: high-copy-number ColE1/pMB1/pBR322/pUC origin of replication
   7410..8270    -  CDS            AmpR: β-lactamase; bla; confers resistance to ampicillin, carbenicillin, and related antibiotics
   8271..8375    -  promoter       AmpR promoter: bla
>Addgene plasmid #242131 | pcDNA-DEST47-SIRT1 | addgene full sequence | sequence record 483744 | Addgene NGS Result
GACGGATCGGGAGATCTCCCGATCCCCTATGGTGCACTCTCAGTACAATCTGCTCTGATGCCGCATAGTT
AAGCCAGTATCTGCTCCCTGCTTGTGTGTTGGAGGTCGCTGAGTAGTGCGCGAGCAAAATTTAAGCTACA
ACAAGGCAAGGCTTGACCGACAATTGCATGAAGAATCTGCTTAGGGTTAGGCGTTTTGCGCTGCTTCGCG
ATGTACGGGCCAGATATACGCGTTGACATTGATTATTGACTAGTTATTAATAGTAATCAATTACGGGGTC
ATTAGTTCATAGCCCATATATGGAGTTCCGCGTTACATAACTTACGGTAAATGGCCCGCCTGGCTGACCG
CCCAACGACCCCCGCCCATTGACGTCAATAATGACGTATGTTCCCATAGTAACGCCAATAGGGACTTTCC
ATTGACGTCAATGGGTGGAGTATTTACGGTAAACTGCCCACTTGGCAGTACATCAAGTGTATCATATGCC
AAGTACGCCCCCTATTGACGTCAATGACGGTAAATGGCCCGCCTGGCATTATGCCCAGTACATGACCTTA
TGGGACTTTCCTACTTGGCAGTACATCTACGTATTAGTCATCGCTATTACCATGGTGATGCGGTTTTGGC
AGTACATCAATGGGCGTGGATAGCGGTTTGACTCACGGGGATTTCCAAGTCTCCACCCCATTGACGTCAA
TGGGAGTTTGTTTTGGCACCAAAATCAACGGGACTTTCCAAAATGTCGTAACAACTCCGCCCCATTGACG
CAAATGGGCGGTAGGCGTGTACGGTGGGAGGTCTATATAAGCAGAGCTCTCTGGCTAACTAGAGAACCCA
CTGCTTACTGGCTTATCGAAATTAATACGACTCACTATAGGGAGACCCAAGCTGGCTAGTTAAGCTTGAT
CAAACAAGTTTGTACAAAAAAGCAGGCTCCGCGGCCGCCCCCTTCACCATGGCGGACGAGGCGGCCCTCG
CCCTTCAGCCCGGCGGCTCCCCCTCGGCGGCGGGGGCCGACAGGGAGGCCGCGTCGTCCCCCGCCGGGGA
GCCGCTCCGCAAGAGGCCGCGGAGAGATGGTCCCGGCCTCGAGCGGAGCCCGGGCGAGCCCGGTGGGGCG
GCCCCAGAGCGTGAGGTGCCGGCGGCGGCCAGGGGCTGCCCGGGTGCGGCGGCGGCGGCGCTGTGGCGGG
AGGCGGAGGCAGAGGCGGCGGCGGCAGGCGGGGAGCAAGAGGCCCAGGCGACTGCGGCGGCTGGGGAAGG
AGACAATGGGCCGGGCCTGCAGGGCCCATCTCGGGAGCCACCGCTGGCCGACAACTTGTACGACGAAGAC
GACGACGACGAGGGCGAGGAGGAGGAAGAGGCGGCGGCGGCGGCGATTGGGTACCGAGATAACCTTCTGT
TCGGTGATGAAATTATCACTAATGGTTTTCATTCCTGTGAAAGTGATGAGGAGGATAGAGCCTCACATGC
AAGCTCTAGTGACTGGACTCCAAGGCCACGGATAGGTCCATATACTTTTGTTCAGCAACATCTTATGATT
GGCACAGATCCTCGAACAATTCTTAAAGATTTATTGCCGGAAACAATACCTCCACCTGAGTTGGATGATA
TGACACTGTGGCAGATTGTTATTAATATCCTTTCAGAACCACCAAAAAGGAAAAAAAGAAAAGATATTAA
TACAATTGAAGATGCTGTGAAATTACTGCAAGAGTGCAAAAAAATTATAGTTCTAACTGGAGCTGGGGTG
TCTGTTTCATGTGGAATACCTGACTTCAGGTCAAGGGATGGTATTTATGCTCGCCTTGCTGTAGACTTCC
CAGATCTTCCAGATCCTCAAGCGATGTTTGATATTGAATATTTCAGAAAAGATCCAAGACCATTCTTCAA
GTTTGCAAAGGAAATATATCCTGGACAATTCCAGCCATCTCTCTGTCACAAATTCATAGCCTTGTCAGAT
AAGGAAGGAAAACTACTTCGCAACTATACCCAGAACATAGACACGCTGGAACAGGTTGCGGGAATCCAAA
GGATAATTCAGTGTCATGGTTCCTTTGCAACAGCATCTTGCCTGATTTGTAAATACAAAGTTGACTGTGA
AGCTGTACGAGGAGATATTTTTAATCAGGTAGTTCCTCGATGTCCTAGGTGCCCAGCTGATGAACCGCTT
GCTATCATGAAACCAGAGATTGTGTTTTTTGGTGAAAATTTACCAGAACAGTTTCATAGAGCCATGAAGT
ATGACAAAGATGAAGTTGACCTCCTCATTGTTATTGGGTCTTCCCTCAAAGTAAGACCAGTTGCACTAAT
TCCAAGTTCCATACCCCATGAAGTGCCTCAGATATTAATTAATAGAGAACCTTTGCCTCATCTGCATTTT
GATGTAGAGCTTCTTGGAGACTGTGATGTCATAATTAATGAATTGTGTCATAGGTTAGGTGGTGAATATG
CCAAACTTTGCTGTAACCCTGTAAAGCTTTCAGAAATTACTGAAAAACCTCCACGAACACAAAAAGAATT
GGCTTATTTGTCAGAGTTGCCACCCACACCTCTTCATGTTTCAGAAGACTCAAGTTCACCAGAAAGAACT
TCACCACCAGATTCTTCAGTGATTGTCACACTTTTAGACCAAGCAGCTAAGAGTAATGATGATTTAGATG
TGTCTGAATCAAAAGGTTGTATGGAAGAAAAACCACAGGAAGTACAAACTTCTAGGAATGTTGAAAGTAT
TGCTGAACAGATGGAAAATCCGGATTTGAAGAATGTTGGTTCTAGTACTGGGGAGAAAAATGAAAGAACT
TCAGTGGCTGGAACAGTGAGAAAATGCTGGCCTAATAGAGTGGCAAAGGAGCAGATTAGTAGGCGGCTTG
ATGGTAATCAGTATCTGTTTTTGCCACCAAATCGTTACATTTTCCATGGCGCTGAGGTATATTCAGACTC
TGAAGATGACGTCTTATCCTCTAGTTCTTGTGGCAGTAACAGTGATAGTGGGACATGCCAGAGTCCAAGT
TTAGAAGAGCCCATGGAGGATGAAAGTGAAATTGAAGAATTCTACAATGGCTTAGAAGATGAGCCTGATG
TTCCAGAGAGAGCTGGAGGAGCTGGATTTGGGACTGATGGAGATGATCAAGAGGCAATTAATGAAGCTAT
ATCTGTGAAACAGGAAGTAACAGACATGAACTATCCATCAAACAAATCATTTAAGGGTGGGCGCGCCGAC
CCAGCTTTCTTGTACAAAGTGGTTCGATCTAGAATGGCTAGCAAAGGAGAAGAACTTTTCACTGGAGTTG
TCCCAATTCTTGTTGAATTAGATGGTGATGTTAATGGGCACAAATTTTCTGTCAGTGGAGAGGGTGAAGG
TGATGCTACATACGGAAAGCTTACCCTTAAATTTATTTGCACTACTGGAAAACTACCTGTTCCATGGCCA
ACACTTGTCACTACTTTCTCTTATGGTGTTCAATGCTTTTCCCGTTATCCGGATCATATGAAACGGCATG
ACTTTTTCAAGAGTGCCATGCCCGAAGGTTATGTACAGGAACGCACTATATCTTTCAAAGATGACGGGAA
CTACAAGACGCGTGCTGAAGTCAAGTTTGAAGGTGATACCCTTGTTAATCGTATCGAGTTAAAAGGTATT
GATTTTAAAGAAGATGGAAACATTCTCGGACACAAACTCGAGTACAACTATAACTCACACAATGTATACA
TCACGGCAGACAAACAAAAGAATGGAATCAAAGCTAACTTCAAAATTCGCCACAACATTGAAGATGGATC
CGTTCAACTAGCAGACCATTATCAACAAAATACTCCAATTGGCGATGGCCCTGTCCTTTTACCAGACAAC
CATTACCTGTCGACACAATCTGCCCTTTCGAAAGATCCCAACGAAAAGCGTGACCACATGGTCCTTCTTG
AGTTTGTAACTGCTGCTGGGATTACACATGGCATGGATGAGCTCTACAAATAATGAATTAAACCCGCTGA
TCAGCCTCGACTGTGCCTTCTAGTTGCCAGCCATCTGTTGTTTGCCCCTCCCCCGTGCCTTCCTTGACCC
TGGAAGGTGCCACTCCCACTGTCCTTTCCTAATAAAATGAGGAAATTGCATCGCATTGTCTGAGTAGGTG
TCATTCTATTCTGGGGGGTGGGGTGGGGCAGGACAGCAAGGGGGAGGATTGGGAAGACAATAGCAGGCAT
GCTGGGGATGCGGTGGGCTCTATGGCTTCTGAGGCGGAAAGAACCAGCTGGGGCTCTAGGGGGTATCCCC
[124 nt withheld, positions 4271-4394]
C
[91 nt withheld, positions 4396-4486]
A
[49 nt withheld, positions 4488-4536]
CCTTTGACGTTGGAGTCCACGTTCTTT
[37 nt withheld, positions 4564-4600]
ACCCTATCTCGGTCTATTCTTTTGATTTATAAGGGATTTTGCCGATTTCGGCCTATTGGTTAAAAAATGA
GCTGATTTAACAAAAATTTAACGCGAATTAATTCTGTGGAATGTGTGTCAGTTAGGGTGTGGAAAGTCCC
CAGGCTCCCCAGCAGGCAGAAGTATGCAAAGCATGCATCTCAATTAGTCAGCAACCAGGTGTGGAAAGTC
CCCAGGCTCCCCAGCAGGCAGAAGTATGCAAAGCATGCATCTCAATTAGTCAGCAACCATAGTCCCGCCC
CTAACTCCGCCCATCCCGCCCCTAACTCCGCCCAGTTCCGCCCATTCTCCGCCCCATGGCTGACTAATTT
TTTTTATTTATGCAGAGGCCGAGGCCGCCTCTGCCTCTGAGCTATTCCAGAAGTAGTGAGGAGGCTTTTT
TGGAGGCCTAGGCTTTTGCAAAAAGCTCCCGGGAGCTTGTATATCCATTTTCGGATCTGATCAAGAGACA
GGATGAGGATCGTTTCGCATGATTGAACAAGATGGATTGCACGCAGGTTCTCCGGCCGCTTGGGTGGAGA
GGCTATTCGGCTATGACTGGGCACAACAGACAATCGGCTGCTCTGATGCCGCCGTGTTCCGGCTGTCAGC
GCAGGGGCGCCCGGTTCTTTTTGTCAAGACCGACCTGTCCGGTGCCCTGAATGAACTGCAGGACGAGGCA
GCGCGGCTATCGTGGCTGGCCACGACGGGCGTTCCTTGCGCAGCTGTGCTCGACGTTGTCACTGAAGCGG
GAAGGGACTGGCTGCTATTGGGCGAAGTGCCGGGGCAGGATCTCCTGTCATCTCACCTTGCTCCTGCCGA
GAAAGTATCCATCATGGCTGATGCAATGCGGCGGCTGCATACGCTTGATCCGGCTACCTGCCCATTCGAC
CACCAAGCGAAACATCGCATCGAGCGAGCACGTACTCGGATGGAAGCCGGTCTTGTCGATCAGGATGATC
TGGACGAAGAGCATCAGGGGCTCGCGCCAGCCGAACTGTTCGCCAGGCTCAAGGCGCGCATGCCCGACGG
CGAGGATCTCGTCGTGACCCATGGCGATGCCTGCTTGCCGAATATCATGGTGGAAAATGGCCGCTTTTCT
GGATTCATCGACTGTGGCCGGCTGGGTGTGGCGGACCGCTATCAGGACATAGCGTTGGCTACCCGTGATA
TTGCTGAAGAGCTTGGCGGCGAATGGGCTGACCGCTTCCTCGTGCTTTACGGTATCGCCGCTCCCGATTC
GCAGCGCATCGCCTTCTATCGCCTTCTTGACGAGTTCTTCTGAGCGGGACTCTGGGGTTCGCGAAATGAC
CGACCAAGCGACGCCCAACCTGCCATCACGAGATTTCGATTCCACCGCCGCCTTCTATGAAAGGTTGGGC
TTCGGAATCGTTTTCCGGGACGCCGGCTGGATGATCCTCCAGCGCGGGGATCTCATGCTGGAGTTCTTCG
CCCACCCCAACTTGTTTATTGCAGCTTATAATGGTTACAAATAAAGCAATAGCATCACAAATTTCACAAA
TAAAGCATTTTTTTCACTGCATTCTAGTTGTGGTTTGTCCAAACTCATCAATGTATCTTATCATGTCTGT
ATACCGTCGACCTCTAGCTAGAGCTTGGCGTAATCATGGTCATAGCTGTTTCCTGTGTGAAATTGTTATC
CGCTCACAATTCCACACAACATACGAGCCGGAAGCATAAAGTGTAAAGCCTGGGGTGCCTAATGAGTGAG
CTAACTCACATTAATTGCGTTGCGCTCACTGCCCGCTTTCCAGTCGGGAAACCTGTCGTGCCAGCTGCAT
TAATGAATCGGCCAACGCGCGGGGAGAGGCGGTTTGCGTATTGGGCGCTCTTCCGCTTCCTCGCTCACTG
ACTCGCTGCGCTCGGTCGTTCGGCTGCGGCGAGCGGTATCAGCTCACTCAAAGGCGGTAATACGGTTATC
CACAGAATCAGGGGATAACGCAGGAAAGAACATGTGAGCAAAAGGCCAGCAAAAGGCCAGGAACCGTAAA
AAGGCCGCGTTGCTGGCGTTTTTCCATAGGCTCCGCCCCCCTGACGAGCATCACAAAAATCGACGCTCAA
GTCAGAGGTGGCGAAACCCGACAGGACTATAAAGATACCAGGCGTTTCCCCCTGGAAGCTCCCTCGTGCG
CTCTCCTGTTCCGACCCTGCCGCTTACCGGATACCTGTCCGCCTTTCTCCCTTCGGGAAGCGTGGCGCTT
TCTCATAGCTCACGCTGTAGGTATCTCAGTTCGGTGTAGGTCGTTCGCTCCAAGCTGGGCTGTGTGCACG
AACCCCCCGTTCAGCCCGACCGCTGCGCCTTATCCGGTAACTATCGTCTTGAGTCCAACCCGGTAAGACA
CGACTTATCGCCACTGGCAGCAGCCACTGGTAACAGGATTAGCAGAGCGAGGTATGTAGGCGGTGCTACA
GAGTTCTTGAAGTGGTGGCCTAACTACGGCTACACTAGAAGAACAGTATTTGGTATCTGCGCTCTGCTGA
AGCCAGTTACCTTCGGAAAAAGAGTTGGTAGCTCTTGATCCGGCAAACAAACCACCGCTGGTAGCGGTGG
TTTTTTTGTTTGCAAGCAGCAGATTACGCGCAGAAAAAAAGGATCTCAAGAAGATCCTTTGATCTTTTCT
ACGGGGTCTGACGCTCAGTGGAACGAAAACTCACGTTAAGGGATTTTGGTCATGAGATTATCAAAAAGGA
TCTTCACCTAGATCCTTTTAAATTAAAAATGAAGTTTTAAATCAATCTAAAGTATATATGAGTAAACTTG
GTCTGACAGTTACCAATGCTTAATCAGTGAGGCACCTATCTCAGCGATCTGTCTATTTCGTTCATCCATA
GTTGCCTGACTCCCCGTCGTGTAGATAACTACGATACGGGAGGGCTTACCATCTGGCCCCAGTGCTGCAA
TGATACCGCGAGACCCACGCTCACCGGCTCCAGATTTATCAGCAATAAACCAGCCAGCCGGAAGGGCCGA
GCGCAGAAGTGGTCCTGCAACTTTATCCGCCTCCATCCAGTCTATTAATTGTTGCCGGGAAGCTAGAGTA
AGTAGTTCGCCAGTTAATAGTTTGCGCAACGTTGTTGCCATTGCTACAGGCATCGTGGTGTCACGCTCGT
CGTTTGGTATGGCTTCATTCAGCTCCGGTTCCCAACGATCAAGGCGAGTTACATGATCCCCCATGTTGTG
CAAAAAAGCGGTTAGCTCCTTCGGTCCTCCGATCGTTGTCAGAAGTAAGTTGGCCGCAGTGTTATCACTC
ATGGTTATGGCAGCACTGCATAATTCTCTTACTGTCATGCCATCCGTAAGATGCTTTTCTGTGACTGGTG
AGTACTCAACCAAGTCATTCTGAGAATAGTGTATGCGGCGACCGAGTTGCTCTTGCCCGGCGTCAATACG
GGATAATACCGCGCCACATAGCAGAACTTTAAAAGTGCTCATCATTGGAAAACGTTCTTCGGGGCGAAAA
CTCTCAAGGATCTTACCGCTGTTGAGATCCAGTTCGATGTAACCCACTCGTGCACCCAACTGATCTTCAG
CATCTTTTACTTTCACCAGCGTTTCTGGGTGAGCAAAAACAGGAAGGCAAAATGCCGCAAAAAAGGGAAT
AAGGGCGACACGGAAATGTTGAATACTCATACTCTTCCTTTTTCAATATTATTGAAGCATTTATCAGGGT
TATTGTCTCATGAGCGGATACATATTTGAATGTATTTAGAAAAATAAACAAATAGGGGTTCCGCGCACAT
TTCCCCGAAAAGTGCCACCTGACGTC
